Addgene plasmid #39148: DHRS1
Purpose: Bacterial expression for structure determination; may not be full ORF
Depositing lab: Nicola Burgess-Brown. Depositing organization: University of Oxford.
Backbone
  Vector backbone: p11
  Backbone manufacturer: SGC
  Vector type: Bacterial Expression
Growth in bacteria
  Bacterial resistance: Ampicillin, 100 μg/mL
  Growth temperature: 37°C
  Growth strain: Mach1
  Copy number: Low Copy
Gene/Insert
  Gene/Insert name: DHRS1 (alt names: DHRS1: dehydrogenase/reductase (SDR family) member 1 [RefSeq] (aka FLJ25430, MGC20204); PDB:2QQ5)
  Species: H. sapiens (human)
  Insert size (bp): 789
  Entrez Gene: DHRS1 (a.k.a. SDR19C1)
  Tag / fusion protein: His Tev (N terminal on insert)
  Cloning method: Restriction Enzyme
  Sequencing primers: 5′ T7; 3′ T7-term
Terms and licenses: Academic/Nonprofit Terms; Industry Terms: Not Available to Industry
How to cite: DHRS1 was a gift from Nicola Burgess-Brown (Addgene plasmid # 39148 ; http://n2t.net/addgene:39148 ; RRID:Addgene_39148)
