[The description below was written by a language model from this plasmid's Addgene catalogue record.]
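Description:
DHRS1 is a bacterial expression plasmid built on the p11 backbone from the SGC, made to produce recombinant human DHRS1 protein for structure determination. It is propagated in E. coli under ampicillin selection and is recorded as low copy. The record does not name the origin of replication, and no feature table is available to confirm the individual backbone elements.

The insert is a 789 bp fragment of human DHRS1 (dehydrogenase/reductase SDR family member 1, also known as SDR19C1), a member of the short-chain dehydrogenase/reductase family. It was introduced by restriction enzyme cloning. The record cautions that the insert may not be the full open reading frame, which is typical of structural genomics constructs whose boundaries are trimmed to give a soluble, crystallisable domain. The protein carries an N-terminal His tag followed by a TEV protease site, so it can be captured by immobilised metal affinity chromatography and the tag then cleaved off to leave near-native protein.

The promoter is not stated explicitly. However, the listed sequencing primers are T7 and T7-term, which suggests that the insert lies between a T7 promoter and a T7 terminator. If so, expression would need a host that supplies T7 RNA polymerase, while the recorded Mach1 strain would serve only for plasmid propagation. The alternative names include a Protein Data Bank entry, which suggests that this construct, or a closely related one, yielded a solved DHRS1 structure. The plasmid suits protein production for crystallography, biophysical characterisation or enzymatic studies of DHRS1.
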