>Addgene plasmid #39148 | DHRS1 | depositor partial sequence | sequence record 49199 | DHRS1 sequence 789 bps
ATGGCCCCGATGAACGGCCAGGTGTGCGTGGTGACCGGCGCGAGCCGTGGCATTGGCCGTGGCATTGCGC
TGCAGCTGTGCAAAGCGGGCGCGACCGTGTATATTACCGGCCGTCATCTGGATACCCTACGTGTGGTGGC
GCAGGAAGCGCAGAGCCTGGGCGGTCAGTGCGTGCCGGTGGTGTGCGATAGCAGCCAGGAAAGCGAAGTG
CGTAGCCTGTTTGAACAGGTGGATCGTGAACAGCAGGGTCGTCTGGATGTGCTGGTGAACAATGCGTATG
CGGGCGTGCAGACCATTCTGAACACCCGTAACAAAGCGTTTTGGGAAACCCCGGCGAGCATGTGGGATGA
TATTAACAATGTGGGCCTGCGTGGCCATTATTTTTGCAGCGTGTATGGCGCGCGTCTGATGGTGCCGGCG
GGCCAGGGCCTGATTGTGGTGATTAGCAGCCCGGGCAGCCTGCAGTATATGTTTAACGTGCCGTATGGCG
TGGGCAAAGCGGCCTGCGATAAACTGGCGGCCGATTGCGCGCATGAACTGCGTCGTCATGGCGTGAGCTG
CGTGAGCCTGTGGCCGGGCATTGTGCAGACCGAACTGCTGAAAGAACACATGGCGAAAGAAGAAGTGCTG
CAGGACCCGGTGCTGAAACAGTTTAAAAGCGCGTTTAGCAGCGCGGAAACCACCGAACTGAGCGGCAAAT
GCGTGGTGGCGCTGGCGACCGATCCGAACATTCTGAGCCTGAGCGGCAAAGTGCTGCCGAGCTGCGATCT
GGCGCGTCGTTATGGATCC
