>Addgene plasmid #39148 | DHRS1 | addgene partial sequence | sequence record 52514 | T7 5'-TAATACGACTCACTATAGGG-3'
CCTCTAGAATATTTTGTTTACTTTAAGAAGGAGATATACCATGGGCAGCAGCCATCATCATCATCATCAC
AGCAGCGGCAGAGAAAACTTGTATTTCCAGGGCCATATGGCCCCGATGAACGGCCAGGTGTGCGTGGTGA
CCGGCGCGAGCCGTGGCATTGGCCGTGGCATTGCGCTGCAGCTGTGCAAAGCGGGCGCGACCGTGTATAT
TACCGGCCGTCATCTGGATACCCTACGTGTGGTGGCGCAGGAAGCGCAGAGCCTGGGCGGTCAGTGCGTG
CCGGTGGTGTGCGATAGCAGCCAGGAAAGCGAAGTGCGTAGCCTGTTTGAACAGGTGGATCGTGAACAGC
AGGGTCGTCTGGATGTGCTGGTGAACAATGCGTATGCGGGCGTGCAGACCATTCTGAACACCCGTAACAA
AGCGTTTTGGGAAACCCCGGCGAGCATGTGGGATGATATTAACAATGTGGGCCTGCGTGGCCATTATTTT
TGCAGCGTGTATGGCGCGCGTCTGATGGTGCCGGCGGGCCAGGGCCTGATTGTGGTGATTAGCAGCCCGG
GCAGCCTGCAGTATATGTTTAACGTGCCGTATGGCGTGGGCAAAGCGGCCTGCGATAAACTGGCGGCCGA
TTGCGCGCATGAACTGCGTCGTCATGGCGTGAGCTGCGTGAGCCTGTGGCCGGGCATTGTGCAGACCGAA
CTGCTGAAAGAACACATGGCGAAAGAAGAAGTGCTGCAGGACCCGGTGCTGAAACAGTTTAAAAGCGCGT
TTAGCAGCGCGGAAACCACCGAACTGAGCGGCAAATGCGTGGTGGCGCTGGCGACCGATCCGAACATTCT
GAGCCTGAGCGGCAAAGTGCTGCCGAGCTGCGATCTGGCGCGTCGTTATGGATCCTAATAACTAAGTAAA
CTAGTGCCTGA
